>Addgene plasmid #202900 | Salsa-BC59-P1E11 | addgene full sequence | sequence record 413442 | Addgene NGS Result
AGCGCCCAATACGCAAACCGCCTCTCCCCGCGCGTTGGCCGATTCATTAATGCAGTCGAGGGATCTCCAT
AAGAGAAGAGGGACAGCTATGACTGGGAGTAGTCAGGAGAGGAGGAAAAATCTGGCTAGTAAAACATGTA
AGGAAAATTTTAGGGATGTTAAAGAAAAAAATAACACAAAACAAAATATAAAAAAAATCTAACCTCAAGT
CAAGGCTTTTCTATGGAATAAGGAATGGACAGCAGGGGGCTGTTTCATATACTGATGACCTCTTTATAGC
CAACCTTTGTTCATGGCAGCCAGCATATGGGCATATGTTGCCAAACTCTAAACCAAATACTCATTCTGAT
GTTTTAAATGATTTGCCCTCCCATATGTCCTTCCGAGTGAGAGACACAAAAAATTCCAACACACTATTGC
AATGAAAATAAATTTCCTTTATTAGCCAGAAGTCAGATGCTCAAGGGGCTTCATGATGTCCCCATAATTT
TTGGCAGAGGGAAAAAGATCGATCTCAGTGGTATTTGTGAGCCAGGGCATTGGCCACACCAGCCACCACC
TTCTGATAGGCAGCCTGCACCTGAGGAGTGAATTCTTTGCCAAAATGATGAGACAGCACAACAACCAGCA
CGTTGCCCAGGAGCTGTAGGAAAGAGAAGAAGGCATGAACATGGTTAGCAGAGGGGCCCGGTTTGGACTC
AGAGTATTTTATCCTCATCTCAAACAGTGTATATCATTGTAACCATAAAGAGAAAGGCAGGATGATGACC
AGGGTGTAGTTGTTTCTACCAATAAGAATATTTCCACGCCAGCCAGAATTTATATGCAGAAATATTCTAC
CTTATCATTTAATTATAACAATTGTTCTCTAAAACTGTGCTGAAGTACAATATAATATACCCTGATTGCC
TTGAAAAAAAAGTGATTAGAGAAAGTACTTACAATCTGACAAATAAACAAAAGTGAATTTAAAAATTCGT
TACAAATGCAAGCTAAAGTTTAACGAAAAAGTTACAGAAAATGAAAAGAAAATAAGAGGAGACAATGGTT
GTCAACAGAGTAGAAAGTGAAAGAAACAAAATTATCATGAGGGTCCATGGTGATACAAGGGACATCTTCC
CATTCTAAACAACACCCTGAAAACTTTGCCCCCTCCATATAACATGAATTTTACAATAGCGAAAAAGAAA
GAACAATCAAGGGTCCCCAAACTCACCCTGAAGTTCTCAGCTCTAGAGATATCGTCGAGGCCGCGCTAGC
GTTTAAACTGTCGACCTTAATTAAGAGATCTGCTCGAGGCGCGTCAGCTGACTAGAGGATCCCCGGGTAC
CGAGCTCGAATTCGGGGCCGCGGAGGCTGGATCGGTCCCGGTGTCTTCTATGGAGGTCAAAACAGCGTGG
ATGGCGTCTCCAGGCGATCTGACGGTTCACTAAACGAGCTCTGCTTATATAGGCCTCCCACCGTACACGC
CTACCTCGACCCGGGTACCGAGCTCGACTTTCACTTTTCTCTATCACTGATAGGGAGTGGTAAACTCGAC
TTTCACTTTTCTCTATCACTGATAGGGAGTGGTAAACTCGACTTTCACTTTTCTCTATCACTGATAGGGA
GTGGTAAACTCGACTTTCACTTTTCTCTATCACTGATAGGGAGTGGTAAACTCGACTTTCACTTTTCTCT
ATCACTGATAGGGAGTGGTAAACTCGACCTATATAAGCAGAGCTCGTTTAGTGAACCGTCAGATCGCCTG
GAGACGCCATCCACGCTGTTTTGACCTCCATAGAAGACACCGGGACCGATCCAGCCTCCGCGGCCCCGAA
TTCCTGCAGCGGCCGCTCTAGAACTAGTGGATCCCCGCGGATGGTGAGCAAGGGCGAGGAGCTGTTCACC
GGGGTGGTGCCCATCCTGGTCGAGCTGGACGGCGACGTAAACGGCCACAAGTTCAGCGTGTCCGGCGAGG
GCGAGGGCGATGCCACCTACGGCAAGCTGACCCTGAAGTTCATCTGCACCACCGGCAAGCTGCCCGTGCC
CTGGCCCACCCTCGTGACCACCCTGACCTACGGCGTGCAGTGCTTCAGCCGCTACCCCGACCACATGAAG
CAGCACGACTTCTTCAAGTCCGCCATGCCCGAAGGCTACGTCCAGGAGCGCACCATCTTCTTCAAGGACG
ACGGCAACTACAAGACCCGCGCCGAGGTGAAGTTCGAGGGCGACACCCTGGTGAACCGCATCGAGCTGAA
GGGCATCGACTTCAAGGAGGACGGCAACATCCTGGGGCACAAGCTGGAGTACAACTACAACAGCCACAAC
GTCTATATCATGGCCGACAAGCAGAAGAACGGCATCAAGGTGAACTTCAAGATCCGCCACAACATCGAGG
ACGGCAGCGTGCAGCTCGCCGACCACTACCAGCAGAACACCCCCATCGGCGACGGCCCCGTGCTGCTGCC
CGACAACCACTACCTGAGCACCCAGTCCGCCCTGAGCAAAGACCCCAACGAGAAGCGCGATCACATGGTC
CTGCTGGAGTTCGTGACCGCCGCCGGGATCACTCTCGGCATGGACGAGCTGTACAAGTAAGCGTCGGGAG
GAATTCGATATCAAGCTTGTCGACCTAGTTCTAGAGGATCCAGACATGATAAGATACATTGATGAGTTTG
GACAAACCACAACTAGAATGCAGTGAAAAAAATGCTTTATTTGTGAAATTTGTGATGCTATTGCTTTATT
TGTAACCATTATAAGCTGCAATAAACAAGTTAACAACAACAATTGCATTCATTTTATGTTTCAGGTTCAG
GGGGAGGTGTGGGAGGTTTTTTAAAGCAAGTAAAACCTCTACAAATGTGGTATGGCTGATTATGATCCTG
CAAGCCTCGTCGTCCTGGCCGGACCACGCTATCTGTGCAAGGTCCCCGGCCCCGGACGCGCGCTCCATGA
GCAGAGCGCCCGCCGCCGAGGCGAAGACTCGGGCGGCGCCCTGCCCGTCCCACCAGGTCAACAGGCGGTA
ACCGGCCTCTTCATCGGGAATGCGCGCGACCTTCAGCATCGCCGGCATGTCCCCCTGGCGGACGGGAAGT
ATCCAGCTCGACCAAGCTGGCCGCGTCGAGTGAAGACGAAAGGGCCTCGTGATACGCCTATTTTTATAGG
TTAATGTCATGATAATAATGGTTTCTTAGACGTCAGGTGGCACTTTTCGGGGAAATGTGCGCGGAACCCC
TATTTGTTTATTTTTCTAAATACATTCAAATATGTATCCGCTCATGAGACAATAACCCTGATAAATGCTT
CAATAATATTGAAAAAGGAAGAGTATGAGTATTCAACATTTCCGTGTCGCCCTTATTCCCTTTTTTGCGG
CATTTTGCCTTCCTGTTTTTGCTCACCCAGAAACGCTGGTGAAAGTAAAAGATGCTGAAGATCAGTTGGG
TGCACGAGTGGGTTACATCGAACTGGATCTCAACAGCGGTAAGATCCTTGAGAGTTTTCGCCCCGAAGAA
CGTTTTCCAATGATGAGCACTTTTAAAGTTCTGCTATGTGGCGCGGTATTATCCCGTGTTGACGCCGGGC
AAGAGCAACTCGGTCGCCGCATACACTATTCTCAGAATGACTTGGTTGAGTACTCACCAGTCACAGAAAA
GCATCTTACGGATGGCATGACAGTAAGAGAATTATGCAGTGCTGCCATAACCATGAGTGATAACACTGCG
GCCAACTTACTTCTGACAACGATCGGAGGACCGAAGGAGCTAACCGCTTTTTTGCACAACATGGGGGATC
ATGTAACTCGCCTTGATCGTTGGGAACCGGAGCTGAATGAAGCCATACCAAACGACGAGCGTGACACCAC
GATGCCTGTAGCAATGGCAACAACGTTGCGCAAACTATTAACTGGCGAACTACTTACTCTAGCTTCCCGG
CAACAATTAATAGACTGGATGGAGGCGGATAAAGTTGCAGGACCACTTCTGCGCTCGGCCCTTCCGGCTG
GCTGGTTTATTGCTGATAAATCTGGAGCCGGTGAGCGTGGGTCTCGCGGTATCATTGCAGCACTGGGGCC
AGATGGTAAGCCCTCCCGTATCGTAGTTATCTACACGACGGGGAGTCAGGCAACTATGGATGAACGAAAT
AGACAGATCGCTGAGATAGGTGCCTCACTGATTAAGCATTGGTAACTGTCAGACCAAGTTTACTCATATA
TACTTTAGATTGATTTAAAACTTCATTTTTAATTTAAAAGGATCTAGGTGAAGATCCTTTTTGATAATCT
CATGACCAAAATCCCTTAACGTGAGTTTTCGTTCCACTGAGCGTCAGACCCCGTAGAAAAGATCAAAGGA
TCTTCTTGAGATCCTTTTTTTCTGCGCGTAATCTGCTGCTTGCAAACAAAAAAACCACCGCTACCAGCGG
TGGTTTGTTTGCCGGATCAAGAGCTACCAACTCTTTTTCCGAAGGTAACTGGCTTCAGCAGAGCGCAGAT
ACCAAATACTGTTCTTCTAGTGTAGCCGTAGTTAGGCCACCACTTCAAGAACTCTGTAGCACCGCCTACA
TACCTCGCTCTGCTAATCCTGTTACCAGTGGCTGCTGCCAGTGGCGATAAGTCGTGTCTTACCGGGTTGG
ACTCAAGACGATAGTTACCGGATAAGGCGCAGCGGTCGGGCTGAACGGGGGGTTCGTGCACACAGCCCAG
CTTGGAGCGAACGACCTACACCGAACTGAGATACCTACAGCGTGAGCTATGAGAAAGCGCCACGCTTCCC
GAAGGGAGAAAGGCGGACAGGTATCCGGTAAGCGGCAGGGTCGGAACAGGAGAGCGCACGAGGGAGCTTC
CAGGGGGAAACGCCTGGTATCTTTATAGTCCTGTCGGGTTTCGCCACCTCTGACTTGAGCGTCGATTTTT
GTGATGCTCGTCAGGGGGGCGGAGCCTATGGAAAAACGCCAGCAACGCGGCCTTTTTACGGTTCCTGGCC
TTTTGCTGGCCTTTTGCTCACATGTTCTTTCCTGCGTTATCCCCTGATTCTGTGGATAACCGTATTACCG
CCTTTGAGTGAGCTGATACCGCTCGCCGCAGCCGAACGACCGAGCGCAGCGAGTCAGTGAGCGAGGAAGC
GGAAG
Features (pLannotate 1.2.2; 17 found; start..end, strand, type, name):
      2..55      +  CDS            lacI (fragment): lac repressor; lacI; The lac repressor binds to the lac operator to inhibit transcription in E. coli. This inhibition can be relieved by adding lactose or isopropyl-β-D-thiogalactopyranoside (IPTG).
    388..443     -  polyA_signal   β-globin poly(A) signal: rabbit β-globin polyadenylation signal (Gil and Proudfoot, 1987)
    518..640     -  CDS            HBB: HBB_COLGU - Experimental evidence at transcript level: Swiss-Prot protein existence level 2. Involved in oxygen transport from the lung to the various peripheral tissues. From Colobus guereza (Mantled guereza) (Eastern black-and-white colobus monkey).
    644..1216    -  intron         β-globin intron: intron from rabbit β-globin gene
   1312..1343    -  misc_feature   MCS (fragment): pUC18/19 multiple cloning site
   1437..1475    -  promoter       minimal CMV promoter: human cytomegalovirus (CMV) immediate early promoter
   1493..1708    -  protein_bind   tetracycline response element (fragment): contains seven copies of the tetracycline operator tetO tetracycline repressor TetR
   1708..1753    +  promoter       TRE3GV promoter (fragment): 3rd-generation Tet-responsive promoter that can be activated by binding of Tet-On® 3G, optimized for retroviral and lentiviral vectors
   1829..1856    +  misc_feature   MCS (fragment): pBluescript multiple cloning site
   1861..2580    +  CDS            EGFP: the original enhanced GFP (Yang et al., 1996) mammalian codon-optimized
   2589..2613    +  misc_feature   MCS (fragment): pBluescript multiple cloning site
   2627..2761    -  polyA_signal   SV40 poly(A) signal: SV40 polyadenylation signal
   2784..2867    -  CDS            large T antigen (fragment): large T antigen from SV40 (simian virus 40)
   2861..3091    -  CDS            str (fragment): STR_KLEPN - Protein inferred from homology: Swiss-Prot protein existence level 3. The aminoglycoside phosphotransferases achieve inactivation of their antibiotic substrates by phosphorylation. From Klebsiella pneumoniae.
   3210..3314    +  promoter       AmpR promoter: bla
   3315..4175    +  CDS            AmpR: β-lactamase; bla; confers resistance to ampicillin, carbenicillin, and related antibiotics
   4346..4934    +  rep_origin     ori: high-copy-number ColE1/pMB1/pBR322/pUC origin of replication
