[The description below was written by a language model from this plasmid's Addgene catalogue record and pLannotate feature annotations shown in this document.]
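Description:
Salsa-BC59-P1E11 is a 5.1 kb mammalian expression plasmid built on the pCER206 backbone, one member of a set of barcoded reporter plasmids made for PRESTO-Salsa, a highly multiplexed GPCR bioactivity screening platform. It is maintained in E. coli as a high-copy plasmid through a ColE1/pUC-type origin and selected with ampicillin via the β-lactamase gene under its own promoter. No mammalian selection marker is annotated; short fragments matching lacI, SV40 large T antigen and an aminoglycoside phosphotransferase appear to be non-functional backbone remnants.

The payload is a synthetic insert of about 730 bp described as EGFP/BC59: a mammalian codon-optimised EGFP coding sequence paired with a construct-specific barcode (BC59), cloned between BsrGI and HindIII sites. The barcode itself is not annotated in the feature table, but the cloning sites suggest it lies in the short stretch just downstream of EGFP, ahead of the SV40 polyadenylation signal, so that it would be carried on the reporter transcript. Expression is driven by a tetracycline response element. The annotation shows tetO repeats flanked on one side by a TRE3G-type minimal promoter fragment pointing toward EGFP and on the other by a minimal CMV promoter pointing in the opposite direction toward a rabbit β-globin intron and poly(A) signal. This resembles a bidirectional Tet-responsive layout, although no coding sequence other than a globin fragment is annotated on that second arm. Transcription from a TRE requires a tetracycline-controlled transactivator supplied in trans, so reporter and barcode output would reflect transactivator activity in the cell. The record does not detail how this is coupled to receptor activation or how the barcodes are read out.
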