Addgene plasmid #202900: Salsa-BC59-P1E11
Purpose: Expression of barcoded reporter plasmid for PRESTO-Salsa; EGFP/BC59
Depositing lab: Noah Palm. Depositing organization: Yale University. Publication: Highly multiplexed bioactivity screening reveals human and microbiota metabolome-GPCRome interactions. Chen H, Rosen CE, Gonzalez-Hernandez JA, Song D, Potempa J, Ring AM, Palm NW. Cell. 2023 Jul 6;186(14):3095-3110.e19. doi: 10.1016/j.cell.2023.05.024. Epub 2023 Jun 14. PubMed 37321219.
Backbone
  Vector backbone: pCER206
  Vector type: Mammalian Expression
Growth in bacteria
  Bacterial resistance: Ampicillin, 100 μg/mL
  Growth temperature: 37°C
  Growth strain: DH5alpha
  Copy number: High Copy
Gene/Insert
  Gene/Insert name: EGFP/BC59
  Species: Synthetic
  Insert size (bp): 730
  Promoter: Tet Response Element (TRE)
  Cloning method: Restriction Enzyme; 5′ cloning site BsrGI (not destroyed); 3′ cloning site HindIII (not destroyed)
  Sequencing primers: 5′ Custom primer (GAAGCGCGATCACATGG)
Terms and licenses: Academic/Nonprofit Terms; Industry Terms: Not Available to Industry
How to cite: Salsa-BC59-P1E11 was a gift from Noah Palm (Addgene plasmid # 202900 ; http://n2t.net/addgene:202900 ; RRID:Addgene_202900)
