>Addgene plasmid #202900 | Salsa-BC59-P1E11 | depositor partial sequence | sequence record 393773 | BC59
GCGTCGGGAG
